>Addgene plasmid #174924 | pMSR:MSMEG_0861:Dendra | addgene full sequence | sequence record 345667 | Addgene NGS Result
CCTGGTGACCACGACGCAGGGCAACCGGCTGTCGAAGTCCGCGTTCACCAAGTCGCTGAAGCGTGGCTAC
GCCAAGATCGGTCGGCCGGAACTCCGCATCCACGACCTCCGCGCTGTCGGCGCTACGTTCGCCGCTCAGG
CAGGTGCGACGACCAAGGAGCTGATGGCCCGTCTCGGTCACACGACTCCTAGGATGGCGATGAAGTACCA
GATGGCGTCTGAGGCCCGCGACGAGGCTATCGCTGAGGCGATGTCCAAGCTGGCCAAGACCTCCTGAAAC
GCAAAAAGCCCCCCTCCCAAGGACACTGAGTCCTAAAGAGGGGGGTTTCTTGTCAGTACGCGAAGAACCA
CGCCTGGCCGCGAGCGCCAGCACCGCCGCTCTGTGCGGAGACCTGGGCACCAGCCCCGCCGCCGCCAGGA
GCATTGCCGTTCCCGCCAGAAATCTAGACGGTGACCACAACGCGCCCGCTTTGATCGGGGACGTCGAAAT
ATTGGATCGTCGGCACCGTCACGGCCGTGGGAGGCGGCACGATCCGCGACGTGATGATCGGCCGCATCCC
CACGGTGCTGCGCAGTGAGCTCTACGCCATCCCGGCGTTGATCTGTGCGTTCGCACGCACAGGCCCGGTG
TGAGAAGGGTCTCTGACGAGCGGGAGAACTCCCTATCAGTGATAGAGTTTGTCCTCCCTATCAGTGATAG
ATAGGCTTAAGGAGTAATACGACTCACTATAGGGAGAAGGAGGCCATTATGGCCAGACGCCCCGATCTCC
AATCCGGCCCAGAACGCCTCGCGGCGCTGGTGCGCTCCAGCATTCCCCCGATGCATTCGGCGGGCCTGCC
TTTCGTCGGCGCGAGCCTCGCGGTCGCCCTGCTCGGCCGCAAGCGGCGCTGGATGCGGCGCGCGGGACTG
ATCTCGGCGGGCGCCAACGCCGCGTTCTTCCGGCACCCGCCGCGGGTCCCACCGACCCGGCCGGGCGTCG
TGGTGGCGCCGGCCGACGGGCTGATCTGCCTGCTGGGCGAGGCCACGCCCCCGGCCGAACTGGGATTGCC
GGATATCCCGATGCAACGCGTCAGCATCTTCCTGTCGGTGCTCGACGCGCACGTGCAGCGCGCGCCGATC
GGCGGCGAGGTGGTCGCCGTGCGTCACCGGCCGGGCCGCTTCCACTCAGCCGAACTGGAAGCCGCCAGTG
AGGACAACGAACGCAACAGCGTCGTCATCCGCACCCCCGAGGGCCTGCACATCATCGCGGTGCAGATCGC
CGGTCTGATCGCGCGGCGCATCGTGTGCGACGTCCACGTCGGCGACAAGCTCTCGATCGGCGACACCTAC
GGCCTGATCCGCTACGGTTCGCGCCTGGACACCTACTTCCCTGCGGACGCCAGGGTGCTCGTCTCTCACG
GTCAGCGCACCCTGGCCGGCGAAACGGTGCTGGCGGAGCTCGCAAAGCTTGGTGCGGCCGCGGGCAACAC
GCCTGGCATCAATCTGATCAAGGAGGACATGCGTGTCAAGGTGCATATGGAGGGCAACGTGAACGGTCAC
GCCTTCGTGATCGAGGGGGAGGGTAAGGGTAAGCCTTACGAAGGGACCCAGACCGCCAACCTCACCGTCA
AGGAGGGCGCCCCTCTCCCATTCTCGTACGATATCCTCACTACCGCGGTGCATTACGGGAACCGCGTGTT
CACCAAGTACCCCGAGGATATCCCTGACTACTTCAAGCAGAGCTTCCCGGAGGGATACTCCTGGGAGCGG
ACGATGACCTTCGAAGACAAGGGTATCTGTACGATCCGCAGCGACATCTCGCTGGAAGGGGACTGTTTCT
TCCAGAACGTCCGTTTCAAGGGGACCAACTTTCCGCCGAACGGCCCGGTCATGCAGAAGAAGACCCTCAA
GTGGGAGCCGAGCACGGAGAAGCTGCACGTTCGGGACGGCCTCCTGGTCGGCAACATCAACATGGCGCTG
CTGCTGGAAGGCGGCGGCCACTACCTATGCGACTTCAAGACCACGTACAAAGCGAAGAAGGTCGTCCAGC
TGCCCGACGCGCACTTCGTGGACCACCGCATCGAAATCCTGGGGAACGATTCGGACTACAACAAGGTCAA
GTTGTACGAGCACGCTGTGGCACGCTATAGCCCGCTCCCGTCGCAGGTCTGGTTCGAAGGCGGCGGCGGG
GAGAACCTGTATTTCCAGGACTACAAGGACGACGACGACAAGTGATTTAAATAACCCCTTGGGGCCTCTA
AACGGGTCTTGAGGGGTTTTTTGTTAACTAGCGTACGATCGAATTCCTGCAGCTCACGGTAACTGATGCC
GTATTTGCAGTACCAGCGTACGGCCCACAGAATGATGTCACGCTGAAAATGCCGGCCTTTGAATGGGTTC
ATGTGCAGCTCCATCAGCAAAAGGGGATGATAAGTTTATCACCACCGACTATTTGCAACAGTGCCGTTGA
TCGTGCTATGATCGACTGATGTCATCAGCGGTGGAGTGCAATGTCGTGCAATACGAATGGCGAAAAGCCG
AGCTCATCGGTCAGCTTCTCAACCTTGGGGTTACCCCCGGCGGTGTGCTGCTGGTCCACAGCTCCTTCCG
TAGCGTCCGGCCCCTCGAAGATGGGCCACTTGGACTGATCGAGGCCCTGCGTGCTACGCTGGGTCCGGGA
GGGACGCTCGTCATGCCCTCGTGGTCAGGTCTGGACGACGAGCCGTTCGATCCTGCCACGTCGCCCGTTA
CACCGGACCTTGGAGTTGTCTCTGACACATTCTGGCGCCTGCCAAATGTAAAGCGCAGCGCCCATCCATT
TGCCTTTGCGGCAGCGGGGCCACAGGCAGAGCAGATCATCTCTGATCCATTGCCCCTGCCACCTTACTCG
CCTGCAAGCCCGGTCGCCCGTGTCCATGAACTCGATGGGCAGGTACTTCTCCTCGGCGTGGGACACGATG
CCAACACGACGCTGCATCTTGCCGAGTTGATGGCAAAGGTTCCCTATGGGGTGCCGAGACACTGCACCAT
TCTTCAGGATGGCAAGTTGGTACGCGTCGATTATCTCGAGAATGACCACTGCTGTGAGCGCTTTGCCTTG
GCGGACAGGTGGCTCAAGGAGAAGAGCCTTCAGAAGGAAGGTCCAGTCGGTCATGCCTTTGCTCGGTTGA
TCCGCTCCCGCGACATTGTGGCGACAGCCCTGGGTCAACTGGGCCGAGATCCGTTGATCTTCCTGCATCC
GCCAGAGGCGGGATGCGAAGAATGCGATGCCGCTCGCCAGTCGATTGGCTGAGCTCATGAGCGGAGAACG
AGATGACGTTGGAGGGGCAAGGTCGCGCTGATTGCTGGGGCAACACGGGGGATCCACTAGTTCCATGAGC
GTCAGACCCCGTAGAAAAGATCAAAGGATCTTCTTGAGATCCTTTTTTTCTGCGCGTAATCTGCTGCTTG
CAAACAAAAAAACCACCGCTACCAGCGGTGGTTTGTTTGCCGGATCAAGAGCTACCAACTCTTTTTCCGA
AGGTAACTGGCTTCAGCAGAGCGCAGATACCAAATACTGTCCTTCTAGTGTAGCCGTAGTTAGGCCACCA
CTTCAAGAACTCTGTAGCACCGCCTACATACCTCGCTCTGCTAATCCTGTTACCAGTGGCTGCTGCCAGT
GGCGATAAGTCGTGTCTTACCGGGTTGGACTCAAGACGATAGTTACCGGATAAGGCGCAGCGGTCGGGCT
GAACGGGGGGTTCGTGCACACAGCCCAGCTTGGAGCGAACGACCTACACCGAACTGAGATACCTACAGCG
TGAGCTATGAGAAAGCGCCACGCTTCCCGAGGGGAGAAAGGCGGACAGGTATCCGGTAAGCGGCAGGGTC
GGAACAGGAGAGCGCACGAGGGAGCTTCCAGGGGGAAACGCCTGGTATCTTTATAGTCCTGTCGGGTTTC
GCCACCTCTGACTTGAGCGTCGATTTTTGTGATGCTCGTCAGGGGGGCGGAGCCTATGGAAAAACGCCAG
CAACGCGGCCTTTTTACGGTTCCTGGCCTTTTGCTGGCCTTTTGCTCACATGTTCTTTCCTGCGTTATCC
CCTGATTCTGTGGATAACCGTATTACCGCCTTTGAGTGAGCTGATACCGCTCGCCGCAGCCGAACGACCG
AGCGCAACGCGTGCGGCCGCGGTACCCGGGGATCCTCTAGAGTCGACCACCAAGGGCACCATCTCTGCTT
GGGCCACCCCGTTGGCCGCAGCCAGCTCGCTGAGAGCCGTGAACGACAGGGCGAACGCCAGCCCGCCGAC
GGCGAGGGTTCCGACCGCTGCAACTCCCGGTGCAACCTTGTCCCGGTCTATTCTCTTCACTGCACCAGCT
CCAATCTGGTGTGAATGCCCCTCGTCTGTTCGCGCAGGCGGGGGGCTCTATTCGTTTGTCAGCATCGAAA
GTAGCCAGATCAGGGATGCGTTGCAACCGCGTATGCCCAGGTCAGAAGAGTCGCACAAGAGTTGCAGACC
CCTGGAAAGAAAAATGGCCAGAGGGCGAAAACACCCTCTGACCAGCGGAGCGGGCGACGGGAATCGAACC
CGCGTAGCTAGTTTGGAAGAATGGGTGTCTGCCGACCACATATGGGCCGGTCAAGATAGGTTTTTACCCC
CTCTCGGCTGCATCCTCTAAGTGGAAAGAAATTGCAGGTCGTAGAAGCGCGTTGAAGCCTGAGAGTTGCA
CAGGAGTTGCAACCCGGTAGCCTTGTTCACGACGAGAGGAGACCTAGTTGGCACGTCGCGGATGGGGATC
GCTGAAGACTCAGCGCAGCGGGAGGATCCAAGCCTCATACGTCAACCCGCAGGACGGTGTGAGGTACTAC
GCGCTGCAGACCTACGACAACAAGATGGACGCCGAAGCCTGGCTCGCGGGCGAGAAGCGGCTCATCGAGA
TGGAGACCTGGACCCCTCCACAGGACCGGGCGAAGAAGGCAGCCGCCAGCGCCATCACGCTGGAGGAGTA
CACCCGGAAGTGGCTCGTGGAGCGCGACCTCGCAGACGGCACCAGGGATCTGTACAGCGGGCACGCGGAG
CGCCGCATCTACCCGGTGCTAGGTGAAGTGGCGGTCACAGAGATGACGCCAGCTCTGGTGCGTGCGTGGT
GGGCCGGGATGGGTAGGAAGCACCCGACTGCCCGCCGGCATGCCTACAACGTCCTCCGGGCGGTGATGAA
CACAGCGGTCGAGGACAAGCTGATCGCAGAGAACCCGTGCCGGATCGAGCAGAAGGCAGCCGATGAGCGC
GACGTAGAGGCGCTGACGCCTGAGGAGCTGGACATCGTCGCCGCTGAGATCTTCGAGCACTACCGGATCG
CGGCATACATCCTGGCGTGGACGAGCCTCCGGTTCGGAGAGCTGATCGAGCTTCGCCGCAAGGACATCGT
GGACGACGGCATGACGATGAAGCTCCGGGTGCGCCGTGGCGCTTCCCGCGTGGGGAACAAGATCGTCGTT
GGCAACGCCAAGACCGTCCGGTCGAAGCGTCCTGTGACGGTTCCGCCTCACGTCGCGGAGATGATCCGAG
CGCACATGAAGGACCGTACGAAGATGAACAAGGGCCCCGAGGCATT
Features (pLannotate 1.2.2; 14 found; start..end, strand, type, name):
    336..440     -  CDS            32 (fragment): VG32_BPML5 - Protein predicted: Swiss-Prot protein existence level 4. From Mycobacterium phage L5 (Mycobacteriophage L5).
    496..600     +  CDS            Y4104_STRCO (fragment): Protein inferred from homology: Swiss-Prot protein existence level 3. From Streptomyces coelicolor (strain ATCC BAA-471 / A3(2) / M145).
    658..677     +  promoter       tight TRE promoter (fragment): Tet-responsive promoter PTight, consisting of seven tet operator sequences followed by the minimal CMV promoter
    684..701     +  promoter       tight TRE promoter (fragment): Tet-responsive promoter PTight, consisting of seven tet operator sequences followed by the minimal CMV promoter
    715..733     +  promoter       T7 promoter: promoter for bacteriophage T7 RNA polymerase
    749..1438    +  CDS            psd: PSD_MYCTU - Experimental evidence at protein level: Swiss-Prot protein existence level 1. Catalyzes the formation of phosphatidylethanolamine (PtdEtn) from phosphatidylserine (PtdSer). From Mycobacterium tuberculosis (strain ATCC 25618 / H37Rv).
   1466..2152    +  CDS            Dendra2: Dendra2 is a photoconvertible green fluorescent protein published in 2006, derived from Dendronephthya sp.. It has high acid sensitivity.
   2192..2212    +  CDS            FLAG (fragment): FLAG® epitope tag, followed by an enterokinase cleavage site
   2221..2263    +  terminator     T7 terminator (fragment): transcription terminator for bacteriophage T7 RNA polymerase
   2469..3269    +  CDS            ApmR: aminoglycoside 3-N-acetyltransferase type IV ; aac(3)IV; confers resistance to apramycin (Paget and Davies, 1996)
   3336..3353    -  misc_feature   MCS (fragment): pBluescript multiple cloning site
   3394..3982    +  rep_origin     ori: high-copy-number ColE1/pMB1/pBR322/pUC origin of replication
   4150..4178    +  misc_feature   MCS (fragment): pUC18/19 multiple cloning site
   4738..274     +  CDS            33 (across the origin): VINT_BPML5 - Also known as int. Protein inferred from homology: Swiss-Prot protein existence level 3. Integrase is necessary for integration of the phage into the host genome by site-specific recombination. From Mycobacterium phage L5 (Mycobacteriophage L5).
