[The description below was written by a language model from this plasmid's Addgene catalogue record and pLannotate feature annotations shown in this document.]
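Description:
pMSR:MSMEG_0861:Dendra is a 5.6 kb integrating mycobacterial expression plasmid built on the pMSR:Dendra backbone, from a systematic resource of tagged Mycobacterium smegmatis genes. It replicates in E. coli at high copy from a ColE1/pUC-type origin and is selected with apramycin through the aac(3)IV acetyltransferase gene. It has no mycobacterial replicon. Instead it carries the mycobacteriophage L5 integrase gene, together with adjacent L5 sequence (a fragment of phage gene 32 is annotated next to it). This allows site-specific, single-copy insertion at the L5 attachment site of the mycobacterial chromosome.

The payload is the M. smegmatis open reading frame MSMEG_0861, inserted by ligation-independent cloning. The automated annotation matches it by homology to the M. tuberculosis phosphatidylserine decarboxylase Psd, which suggests, but does not establish in this record, that it encodes the smegmatis orthologue. The gene is fused at its C terminus through a Gly-Ala linker to Dendra2, a green-to-red photoconvertible fluorescent protein, followed by a single FLAG epitope.

Expression in mycobacteria is driven by the pmycTetO promoter. The short hits labelled "tight TRE promoter" most likely mark its tet operator sequences rather than a mammalian promoter, and these operators would permit Tet repressor control where a repressor is supplied. A T7 promoter sits immediately upstream of the coding sequence and a T7 terminator fragment lies downstream, so the same fusion can be expressed in E. coli strains that provide T7 RNA polymerase.

The stated purpose is a C-terminal fluorescent fusion. This suits live-cell localisation and photoconversion-based tracking of the protein in mycobacteria, and the FLAG tag is available for immunodetection or affinity capture.
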