Addgene plasmid #174924: pMSR:MSMEG_0861:Dendra
Purpose: C-term fluorescent fusion
Depositing lab: Keith Derbyshire & Joseph Wade. Depositing organization: Wadsworth Center, New York State Department of Health. Publication: A Mycobacterial Systems Resource for the Research Community. Judd JA, Canestrari J, Clark R, Joseph A, Lapierre P, Lasek-Nesselquist E, Mir M, Palumbo M, Smith C, Stone M, Upadhyay A, Wirth SE, Dedrick RM, Meier CG, Russell DA, Dills A, Dove E, Kester J, Wolf ID, Zhu J, Rubin ER, Fortune S, Hatfull GF, Gray TA, Wade JT, Derbyshire KM. mBio. 2021 Mar 2;12(2). pii: mBio.02401-20. doi: 10.1128/mBio.02401-20. PubMed 33653882.
Backbone
  Vector backbone: pMSR:Dendra
  Vector type: Bacterial Expression ; Integrating Mycobacterial Expression Vector attL5. T7 expression in E. coli
Growth in bacteria
  Bacterial resistance: Apramycin, 25 μg/mL
  Growth temperature: 37°C
  Growth strain: DH5alpha
  Copy number: High Copy
Gene/Insert
  Gene/Insert name: MSMEG_0861
  Species: M. smegmatis
  Promoter: pmycTetO
  Tag / fusion protein: Gly-Ala Linker/Dendra2/1x Flag Tag (C terminal on insert)
  Cloning method: Ligation Independent Cloning
  Sequencing primers: 5′ TGATAGAGTTTGTCCTCCCTATCAG; 3′ TCCATATGCACCTTGACACG
Resource information
  A portion of this plasmid was derived from a plasmid made by: CP000480.1
Terms and licenses: Academic/Nonprofit Terms; Industry Terms: Not Available to Industry
Depositor comments: 5' cloning site: AseI (destroyed), 3' cloning site: HindIII (not destroyed)
How to cite: pMSR:MSMEG_0861:Dendra was a gift from Keith Derbyshire & Joseph Wade (Addgene plasmid # 174924 ; http://n2t.net/addgene:174924 ; RRID:Addgene_174924)
