>Addgene plasmid #174924 | pMSR:MSMEG_0861:Dendra | depositor partial sequence | sequence record 339318 | partial
ATGGCCAGACGCCCCGATCTCCAATCCGGCCCAGAACGCCTCGCGGCGCTGGTGCGCTCCAGCATTCCCC
CGATGCATTCGGCGGGCCTGCCTTTCGTCGGCGCGAGCCTCGCGGTCGCCCTGCTCGGCCGCAAGCGGCG
CTGGATGCGGCGCGCGGGACTGATCTCGGCGGGCGCCAACGCCGCGTTCTTCCGGCACCCGCCGCGGGTC
CCACCGACCCGGCCGGGCGTCGTGGTGGCGCCGGCCGACGGGCTGATCTGCCTGCTGGGCGAGGCCACGC
CCCCGGCCGAACTGGGATTGCCGGATATCCCGATGCAACGCGTCAGCATCTTCCTGTCGGTGCTCGACGC
GCACGTGCAGCGCGCGCCGATCGGCGGCGAGGTGGTCGCCGTGCGTCACCGGCCGGGCCGCTTCCACTCA
GCCGAACTGGAAGCCGCCAGTGAGGACAACGAACGCAACAGCGTCGTCATCCGCACCCCCGAGGGCCTGC
ACATCATCGCGGTGCAGATCGCCGGTCTGATCGCGCGGCGCATCGTGTGCGACGTCCACGTCGGCGACAA
GCTCTCGATCGGCGACACCTACGGCCTGATCCGCTACGGTTCGCGCCTGGACACCTACTTCCCTGCGGAC
GCCAGGGTGCTCGTCTCTCACGGTCAGCGCACCCTGGCCGGCGAAACGGTGCTGGCGGAGCTCGCA
